>Addgene plasmid #162867 | pUCP20 PilB113*Q119A | addgene full sequence | sequence record 329259 | Addgene NGS Result
TTTACACTTTATGCTTCCGGCTCGTATGTTGTGTGGAATTGTGAGCGGATAACAATTTCACACAGGAAAC
AGCTATGAACGACAGCATCCAACTGAGCGGTCTGTCCCGACAGCTCGTCCAAGCCAATCTACTCGACGAA
AAGACCGCCCTGCAGGCCCAGACGCAGGCGCAGCGCAACAAGCTGTCGCTGGTGACGCACCTGGTGCAGA
ACAAGCTGGTAAGCGGCCTGGCCCTGGCCGAATTGTCCGCCGAGCAGTTCGGCATCGCCTATTGCGACCT
GAACAGCCTGGACAGGGAAAGCTTTCCGCGGGACGCCATCAGCGAAAAGCTGGTCCGCCAGCACCGGGTC
ATTCCCCTGTGGCGGCGGGGCAACAAGTTGTTCGTAGGCATCTCCGACGCCGCCAACCACTAGGCCATCA
ACGACGTCGCGTTCAGCACTGGCCTGACGACCGAGGCCATTCTGGTCGAGGACGACAAGCTCGGCCTTGC
CATCGACAAGCTATTCGAGAATGCAACCGACGGCTTGGCAGGTCTCGATGACGTGGACCTGGAAGGACTG
GATGTAGGCGTCAAGGAAACGTCCGGACAAGAAGATACTGGCGCGGAGGCAGACGACGCTCCCGTCGTCC
GCTTCGTCAACAAGATGCTGCTGGACGCTATCAAAGGCGGGTCTTCCGACTTGCACTTCGAGCCCTACGA
GAAGATCTACCGGGTGCGCTTCCGTACCGACGGCATGCTTCACGAAGTGGCCAAGCCGCCGATCCAGTTG
GCCAGTCGTATCTCTGCTCGTCTCAAGGTAATGGCCGGCCTGGATATCTCCGAACGACGCAAGCCGCAGG
ACGGACGGATCAAGATGCGCGTGTCGAAGACCAAGTCCATCGACTTCCGCGTCAACACCCTGCCGACCCT
GTGGGGCGAGAAGATCGTGATGCGGATCCTCGACTCCTCCAGCGCGCAGATGGGCATCGACGCCCTGGGC
TACGAGGAGGACCAGAAGGAACTCTACCTGGCCGCACTCAAGCAGCCGCAGGGCATGATCCTGGTCACCG
GCCCCACCGGCTCGGGCAAGACGGTATCGCTGTACACCGGCCTGAACATCCTCAATACCACCGACATCAA
CATTTCCACCGCCGAAGACCCGGTGGAGATCAACCTGGAAGGCATCAACCAGGTCAACGTCAATCCGCGC
CAGGGCATGGACTTCTCCCAGGCGCTGCGCGCCTTCCTGCGCCAGGACCCGGACGTGATCATGGTCGGCG
AGATCCGCGACCTGGAGACCGCCGAGATCGCCATCAAGGCGGCGCAGACCGGGCATATGGTGATGTCCAC
CCTGCACACCAACAGCGCCGCCGAGACCCTGACCCGCCTGCTGAACATGGGCGTACCGGCGTTCAACCTG
GCGACCTCGGTGAACCTGATCATCGCCCAGCGCCTTGCGCGAAAACTCTGTTCGCACTGCAAGAAAGAGC
ACGACGTACCGAAGGAAACCCTGCTTCACGAAGGTTTCCCAGAAGAGTTGATCGGCACCTTCAAGCTGTA
TTCACCAGTGGGCTGCGACCATTGCAAGAACGGTTACAAGGGCCGTGTCGGTATTTATGAAGTAGTTAAA
AACACCCCGGCCCTGCAGCGGATTATCATGGAGGAAGGCAACTCCATCGAGATCGCCGAGCAAGCCCGCA
AAGAAGGCTTCAACGATCTGCGCACCTCAGGCCTGCTGAAAGCCATGCAGGGGATCACCAGCCTGGAGGA
AGTCAACCGCGTGACCAAGGATAGGCCGGGCCATCATCATCACCATCATTAAGCCAGATCCAGCGGCATC
TGGGTTAGTCGAGCGCGGGCCGCTTCCCATGTCTCACCAGGGCGAGCCTGTTTCGCGATCTCAGCATCTG
AAATCTTCCCGGCCTTGCGCTTCGCTGGGGCCTTACCCACCGCCTTGGCGGGCTTCTTCGGTCCAAAACT
GAACAACAGATGTGTGACCTTGCGCCCGGTCTTTCGCTGCGCCCACTCCACCTGTAGCGGGCTGTGCTCG
TTGATCTGCGTCACGGCTGGATCAAGCACTCGCAACTTGAAGTCCTTGATCGAGGGATACCGGCCTTCCA
GTTGAAACCACTTTCGCAGCTGGTCAATTTCTATTTCGCGCTGGCCGATGCTGTCCCATTGCATGAGCAG
CTCGTAAAGCCTGATCGCGTGGGTGCTGTCCATCTTGGCCACGTCAGCCAAGGCGTATTTGGTGAACTGT
TTGGTGAGTTCCGTCAGGTACGGCAGCATGTCTTTGGTGAACCTGAGTTCTACACGGCCCTCACCCTCCC
GGTAGATGATTGTTTGCACCCAGCCGGTAATCATCACACTCGGTCTTTTCCCCTTGCCATTGGGCTCTTG
GGTTAACCGGACTTCCCGCCGTTTCAGGCGCAGGGCCGCTTCTTTGAGCTGGTTGTAGGAAGATTCGATA
GGGACACCCGCCATCGTCGCTATGTCCTCCGCCGTCACTGAATACATCACTTCATCGGTGACAGGCTCGC
TCCTCTTCACCTGGCTAATACAGGCCAGAACGATCCGCTGTTCCTGAACACTGAGGCGATACGCGGCCTC
GACCAGGGCATTGCTTTTGTAAACCATTGGGGGTGAGGCCACGTTCGACATTCCTTGTGTATAAGGGGAC
ACTGTATCTGCGTCCCACAATACAACAAATCCGTCCCTTTACAACAACAAATCCGTCCCTTCTTAACAAC
AAATCCGTCCCTTAATGGCAACAAATCCGTCCCTTTTTAAACTCTACAGGCCACGGATTACGTGGCCTGT
AGACGTCCTAAAAGGTTTAAAAGGGAAAAGGAAGAAAAGGGTGGAAACGCAAAAAACGCACCACTACGTG
GCCCCGTTGGGGCCGCATTTGTGCCCCTGAAGGGGCGGGGGAGGCGTCTGGGCAATCCCCGTTTTACCAG
TCCCCTATCGCCGCCTGAGAGGGCGCAGGAAGCGAGTAATCAGGGTATCGAGGCGGATTCACCCTTGGCG
TCCAACCAGCGGCACCAGCGGCGCCTGAGAGGATGGTGCACTCTCAGTACAATCTGCTCTGATGCCGCAT
AGTTAAGCCAGCCCCGACACCCGCCAACACCCGCTGACGCGCCCTGACGGGCTTGTCTGCTCCCGGCATC
CGCTTACAGACAAGCTGTGACCGTCTCCGGGAGCTGCATGTGTCAGAGGTTTTCACCGTCATCACCGAAA
CGCGCGAGACGAAAGGGCCTCGTGATACGCCTATTTTTATAGGTTAATGTCATGATAATAATGGTTTCTT
AGACGTCAGGTGGCACTTTTCGGGGAAATGTGCGCGGAACCCCTATTTGTTTATTTTTCTAAATACATTC
AAATATGTATCCGCTCATGAGACAATAACCCTGATAAATGCTTCAATAATATTGAAAAAGGAAGAGTATG
AGTATTCAACATTTCCGTGTCGCCCTTATTCCCTTTTTTGCGGCATTTTGCCTTCCTGTTTTTGCTCACC
CAGAAACGCTGGTGAAAGTAAAAGATGCTGAAGATCAGTTGGGTGCACGAGTGGGTTACATCGAACTGGA
TCTCAACAGCGGTAAGATCCTTGAGAGTTTTCGCCCCGAAGAACGTTTTCCAATGATGAGCACTTTTAAA
GTTCTGCTATGTGGCGCGGTATTATCCCGTATTGACGCCGGGCAAGAGCAACTCGGTCGCCGCATACACT
ATTCTCAGAATGACTTGGTTGAGTACTCACCAGTCACAGAAAAGCATCTTACGGATGGCATGACAGTAAG
AGAATTATGCAGTGCTGCCATAACCATGAGTGATAACACTGCGGCCAACTTACTTCTGACAACGATCGGA
GGACCGAAGGAGCTAACCGCTTTTTTGCACAACATGGGGGATCATGTAACTCGCCTTGATCGTTGGGAAC
CGGAGCTGAATGAAGCCATACCAAACGACGAGCGTGACACCACGATGCCTGTAGCAATGGCAACAACGTT
GCGCAAACTATTAACTGGCGAACTACTTACTCTAGCTTCCCGGCAACAATTAATAGACTGGATGGAGGCG
GATAAAGTTGCAGGACCACTTCTGCGCTCGGCCCTTCCGGCTGGCTGGTTTATTGCTGATAAATCTGGAG
CCGGTGAGCGTGGGTCTCGCGGTATCATTGCAGCACTGGGGCCAGATGGTAAGCCCTCCCGTATCGTAGT
TATCTACACGACGGGGAGTCAGGCAACTATGGATGAACGAAATAGACAGATCGCTGAGATAGGTGCCTCA
CTGATTAAGCATTGGTAACTGTCAGACCAAGTTTACTCATATATACTTTAGATTGATTTAAAACTTCATT
TTTAATTTAAAAGGATCTAGGTGAAGATCCTTTTTGATAATCTCATGACCAAAATCCCTTAACGTGAGTT
TTCGTTCCACTGAGCGTCAGACCCCGTAGAAAAGATCAAAGGATCTTCTTGAGATCCTTTTTTTCTGCGC
GTAATCTGCTGCTTGCAAACAAAAAAACCACCGCTACCAGCGGTGGTTTGTTTGCCGGATCAAGAGCTAC
CAACTCTTTTTCCGAAGGTAACTGGCTTCAGCAGAGCGCAGATACCAAATACTGTTCTTCTAGTGTAGCC
GTAGTTAGGCCACCACTTCAAGAACTCTGTAGCACCGCCTACATACCTCGCTCTGCTAATCCTGTTACCA
GTGGCTGCTGCCAGTGGCGATAAGTCGTGTCTTACCGGGTTGGACTCAAGACGATAGTTACCGGATAAGG
CGCAGCGGTCGGGCTGAACGGGGGGTTCGTGCACACAGCCCAGCTTGGAGCGAACGACCTACACCGAACT
GAGATACCTACAGCGTGAGCTATGAGAAAGCGCCACGCTTCCCGAAGGGAGAAAGGCGGACAGGTATCCG
GTAAGCGGCAGGGTCGGAACAGGAGAGCGCACGAGGGAGCTTCCAGGGGGAAACGCCTGGTATCTTTATA
GTCCTGTCGGGTTTCGCCACCTCTGACTTGAGCGTCGATTTTTGTGATGCTCGTCAGGGGGGCGGAGCCT
ATGGAAAAACGCCAGCAACGCGGCCTTTTTACGGTTCCTGGCCTTTTGCTGGCCTTTTGCTCACATGTTC
TTTCCTGCGTTATCCCCTGATTCTGTGGATAACCGTATTACCGCCTTTGAGTGAGCTGATACCGCTCGCC
GCAGCCGAACGACCGAGCGCAGCGAGTCAGTGAGCGAGGAAGCGGAAGAGCGCCCAATACGCAAACCGCC
TCTCCCCGCGCGTTGGCCGATTCATTAATGCAGCTGGCACGACAGGTTTCCCGACTGGAAAGCGGGCAGT
GAGCGCAACGCAATTAATGTGAGTTAGCTCACTCATTAGGCACCCCAGGC
Features (pLannotate 1.2.2; 12 found; start..end, strand, type, name):
      1..31      +  promoter       lac promoter: promoter for the E. coli lac operon
     39..55      +  protein_bind   lac operator: The lac repressor binds to the lac operator to inhibit transcription in E. coli. This inhibition can be relieved by adding lactose or isopropyl-β-D-thiogalactopyranoside (IPTG). lac repressor encoded by lacI
     75..1772    +  CDS            pilB: PILB_PSEAE - Experimental evidence at protein level: Swiss-Prot protein existence level 1. ATPase component of the type IV pilus (T4P) that plays a role in surface and host cell adhesion, colonization, biofilm maturation, virulence, and twitching, a form of surface-associated motility facilitated by cycles of extension, adhesion, and retraction of T4P fibers (PubMed:15659660, PubMed:28854278). Acts as a molecular motor to provide the energy that is required for biogenesis of the pilus and the extrusion of substrates generated in the cytoplasm (PubMed:8102361, PubMed:18174131). PilB ATPase acti
   1803..2632    -  CDS            pRO1600 Rep (fragment): replication protein for the broad-host-range plasmid pRO1600 from Pseudomonas aeruginosa&nbsp
   2646..2997    +  rep_origin     pRO1600 oriV: broad-host-range origin of replication from Pseudomonas aeruginosa plasmid pRO1600; requires the pRO1600 Rep protein for replication (West et al., 1994)
   3043..3091    -  misc_feature   bom (fragment): basis of mobility region from pBR322
   3193..3228    -  CDS            rop (fragment): Rop protein, which maintains plasmids at low copy number; rop
   3323..3427    +  promoter       AmpR promoter: bla
   3428..4288    +  CDS            AmpR: β-lactamase; bla; confers resistance to ampicillin, carbenicillin, and related antibiotics
   4459..5047    +  rep_origin     ori: high-copy-number ColE1/pMB1/pBR322/pUC origin of replication
   5230..5322    +  CDS            lacI (fragment): lac repressor; lacI; The lac repressor binds to the lac operator to inhibit transcription in E. coli. This inhibition can be relieved by adding lactose or isopropyl-β-D-thiogalactopyranoside (IPTG).
   5335..5356    +  protein_bind   CAP binding site: CAP binding activates transcription in the presence of cAMP. E. coli catabolite activator protein
