[The description below was written by a language model from this plasmid's Addgene catalogue record and pLannotate feature annotations shown in this document.]
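Description:
pUCP20 PilB113*Q119A is a bacterial expression plasmid built on pUCP20, an Escherichia coli–Pseudomonas shuttle vector. The 5,370 nt sequence carries two replication systems: a high-copy ColE1/pUC-type origin for propagation in E. coli, and the pRO1600 oriV together with its Rep protein (annotated as a fragment), which supports maintenance in Pseudomonas aeruginosa and related hosts. Selection is through the β-lactamase gene (AmpR) under its own promoter, giving resistance to ampicillin and carbenicillin. Short remnants of bom, rop and lacI are also annotated. These are backbone leftovers, not functional genes, so the plasmid does not supply its own lac repressor.

The payload is the P. aeruginosa pilB gene, placed directly downstream of the lac promoter and operator, with the CAP binding site just upstream across the circular junction. PilB is the ATPase motor that powers type IV pilus extension, which underlies twitching motility, adhesion and biofilm maturation. This version has a C-terminal six-histidine tag for detection or affinity purification and carries two changes: codon Q113 is replaced by an amber (UAG) stop codon, and Q119 is substituted with alanine. According to the depositor, the gene's original UAG terminator was changed to UAA when the amber codon was introduced into the parental pUCP20 PilB clone. As a result, the only UAG in the reading frame is the internal one at position 113.

That design is typical of amber suppression, in which an orthogonal tRNA/synthetase pair inserts a non-canonical amino acid at the chosen site. In that setting the C-terminal tag would mark only full-length, suppressed product. The record itself states only that the plasmid expresses "PilB Amber" and does not name a suppressor system, the amino acid to be incorporated, or the reason for the Q119A substitution.
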