Addgene plasmid #162867: pUCP20 PilB113*Q119A
Purpose: Expression of PilB Amber with a C-terminal histag
Depositing lab: Katrina Forest. Depositing organization: University of Wisconsin, Madison.
Backbone
  Vector backbone: pUCP20
  Backbone size w/o insert (bp): 3643
  Vector type: Bacterial Expression
Growth in bacteria
  Bacterial resistance: Ampicillin, 100 μg/mL
  Growth temperature: 37°C
  Growth strain: DH5alpha
  Copy number: High Copy
Gene/Insert
  Gene/Insert name: PilB
  Species: Pseudomonas aeruginosa
  Insert size (bp): 1728
  Mutation: Q113Amber, Q119A
  Tag / fusion protein: Histidine tag (H6x) (C terminal on insert)
  Cloning method: Gibson Cloning
Resource information
  A portion of this plasmid was derived from a plasmid made by: clone from pUCP20 PilB
Terms and licenses: Academic/Nonprofit Terms; Industry Terms: Not Available to Industry
Depositor comments: Amber mutation was inserted concomitant to replacing the original UAG stop codon with UAA from pUCP20 PilB
How to cite: pUCP20 PilB113*Q119A was a gift from Katrina Forest (Addgene plasmid # 162867 ; http://n2t.net/addgene:162867 ; RRID:Addgene_162867)
